Addgene plasmid #15416: FLAG-MED7
Depositing lab: Joan Conaway & Ronald Conaway. Depositing organization: Stowers Institute for Medical Research. Publication: Identification of mammalian Mediator subunits with similarities to yeast Mediator subunits Srb5, Srb6, Med11, and Rox3. Sato S, Tomomori-Sato C, Banks CA, Sorokina I, Parmely TJ, Kong SE, Jin J, Cai Y, Lane WS, Brower CS, Conaway RC, Conaway JW. J Biol Chem. 2003 Apr 25. 278(17):15123-7. 10.1074/jbc.C300054200 PubMed 12584197.
Backbone
  Vector backbone: pcDNA3.1 N-FLAG/Hyg
  Backbone manufacturer: Invitrogen, modified at Conaway lab
  Backbone size w/o insert (bp): 5600
  Vector type: Mammalian Expression
  Selectable markers: Hygromycin
Growth in bacteria
  Bacterial resistance: Ampicillin, 100 μg/mL
  Growth temperature: 37°C
  Growth strain: DH5alpha
  Copy number: High Copy
Gene/Insert
  Gene/Insert name: MED7
  Species: H. sapiens (human)
  Insert size (bp): 702
  Mutation: N/A
  Entrez Gene: MED7 (a.k.a. ARC34, CRSP33, CRSP9)
  Tag / fusion protein: FLAG (N terminal on backbone)
  Cloning method: Restriction Enzyme; 5′ cloning site XhoI (not destroyed); 3′ cloning site BamHI (not destroyed)
  Sequencing primers: 5′ T7; 3′ BGH rev
Terms and licenses: Academic/Nonprofit Terms; Industry Terms: Not Available to Industry
How to cite: FLAG-MED7 was a gift from Joan Conaway & Ronald Conaway (Addgene plasmid # 15416 ; http://n2t.net/addgene:15416 ; RRID:Addgene_15416)
