[The description below was written by a language model from this plasmid's Addgene catalogue record.]
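Description:
FLAG-MED7 is a mammalian expression plasmid built on pcDNA3.1 N-FLAG/Hyg, a commercial pcDNA3.1 hygromycin vector of about 5.6 kb that was modified to supply an N-terminal FLAG epitope from the backbone. It is propagated in E. coli as a high-copy plasmid under ampicillin selection, and it carries a hygromycin resistance marker that allows selection of stably transfected mammalian cells. The record does not list the promoter or other regulatory elements. However, the pcDNA3.1 family normally drives the insert from the CMV immediate-early promoter and terminates with the bovine growth hormone polyadenylation signal. The recorded sequencing primers (T7 upstream, BGH reverse downstream) are consistent with that layout.

The insert is the human MED7 coding sequence, roughly 700 bp and recorded without mutations. It was cloned between XhoI and BamHI sites, both of which remain intact, so the insert can be excised or replaced. MED7 (also known as ARC34, CRSP33 or CRSP9) encodes a subunit of the Mediator complex, the multiprotein coactivator that links transcriptional regulators to RNA polymerase II. Expression yields MED7 fused at its N terminus to FLAG, which permits detection with anti-FLAG antibodies and affinity purification of the tagged protein together with associated factors. The associated publication concerns identification of mammalian Mediator subunits related to yeast Mediator components. This suggests the construct was intended for transient or stable expression of tagged MED7 to isolate and characterise Mediator complexes from mammalian cells. No feature table was provided, so element positions and the exact tag junction cannot be confirmed from the record.
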