>Addgene plasmid #15416 | FLAG-MED7 | addgene partial sequence | sequence record 21868 | T7 5'-TAATACGACTCACTATAGGG-3'
ACAAGCTCGAGATGGGTGAACCACAGCAAGTGAGTGCACTTCCACCACCTCCAATGCAATATATCAAGGA
ATATACGGATGAAAATATTCAAGAAGGCTTAGCTCCCAAGCCTCCCCCTCCAATAAAAGACAGTTACATG
ATGTTTGGCAATCAGTTCCAATGTGATGATCTTATCATCCGCCCTTTGGAAAGTCAGGGCATCGAACGGC
TTCATCCTATGCAGTTTGATCACAAGAAAGAACTGAGAAAACTTAATATGTCTATCCTTATTAATTTCTT
GGACCTTTTAGATATTTTAATAAGGAGCCCTGGGAGTATAAAACGAGAAGAGAAACTAGAAGATCTTAAG
CTGCTTTTTGTACACGTGCATCATCTTATAAATGAATACCGACCCCACCAAGCAAGAGAGACCTTGAGAG
TCATGATGGAGGTCCAGAAACGTCAACGGCTTGAAACAGCTGAGAGATTTCAAAAGCACCTGGAACGAGT
AATTGAAATGATTCAGAATTGCTTGGCTTCTTTGCCTGATGATTTGCCTCATTCAGAAGCAGGAATGAGA
GTAAAAACTGAACCAATGGATGCTGATGATAGCAACAATTGTACTGGACAGAATGAACATCAAAAAAAAA
AT
